>Addgene plasmid #223566 | pMSCV_FLT3 | addgene full sequence | sequence record 443649 | Addgene NGS Result
CCGGTGATGCCGGCCACGATGCGTCCGGCGTAGAGGCGATTAGTCCAATTTGTTAAAGACAGGATATCAG
TGGTCCAGGCTCTAGTTTTGACTCAACAATATCACCAGCTGAAGCCTATAGAGTACGAGCCATAGATAAA
ATAAAAGATTTTATTTAGTCTCCAGAAAAAGGGGGGAATGAAAGACCCCACCTGTAGGTTTGGCAAGCTA
GCTTAAGTAACGCCATTTTGCAAGGCATGGAAAATACATAACTGAGAATAGAGAAGTTCAGATCAAGGTT
AGGAACAGAGAGACAGCAGAATATGGGCCAAACAGGATATCTGTGGTAAGCAGTTCCTGCCCCGGCTCAG
GGCCAAGAACAGATGGTCCCCAGATGCGGTCCCGCCCTCAGCAGTTTCTAGAGAACCATCAGATGTTTCC
AGGGTGCCCCAAGGACCTGAAATGACCCTGTGCCTTATTTGAACTAACCAATCAGTTCGCTTCTCGCTTC
TGTTCGCGCGCTTCTGCTCCCCGAGCTCAATAAAAGAGCCCACAACCCCTCACTCGGCGCGCCAGTCCTC
CGATAGACTGCGTCGCCCGGGTACCCGTATTCCCAATAAAGCCTCTTGCTGTTTGCATCCGAATCGTGGA
CTCGCTGATCCTTGGGAGGGTCTCCTCAGATTGATTGACTGCCCACCTCGGGGGTCTTTCATTTGGAGGT
TCCACCGAGATTTGGAGACCCCTGCCCAGGGACCACCGACCCCCCCGCCGGGAGGTAAGCTGGCCAGCGG
TCGTTTCGTGTCTGTCTCTGTCTTTGTGCGTGTTTGTGCCGGCATCTAATGTTTGCGCCTGCGTCTGTAC
TAGTTAGCTAACTAGCTCTGTATCTGGCGGACCCGTGGTGGAACTGACGAGTTCTGAACACCCGGCCGCA
ACCCTGGGAGACGTCCCAGGGACTTTGGGGGCCGTTTTTGTGGCCCGACCTGAGGAAGGGAGTCGATGTG
GAATCCGACCCCGTCAGGATATGTGGTTCTGGTAGGAGACGAGAACCTAAAACAGTTCCCGCCTCCGTCT
GAATTTTTGCTTTCGGTTTGGAACCGAAGCCGCGCGTCTTGTCTGCTGCAGCGCTGCAGCATCGTTCTGT
GTTGTCTCTGTCTGACTGTGTTTCTGTATTTGTCTGAAAATTAGGGCCAGACTGTTACCACTCCCTTAAG
TTTGACCTTAGGTCACTGGAAAGATGTCGAGCGGATCGCTCACAACCAGTCGGTAGATGTCAAGAAGAGA
CGTTGGGTTACCTTCTGCTCTGCAGAATGGCCAACCTTTAACGTCGGATGGCCGCGAGACGGCACCTTTA
ACCGAGACCTCATCACCCAGGTTAAGATCAAGGTCTTTTCACCTGGCCCGCATGGACACCCAGACCAGGT
CCCCTACATCGTGACCTGGGAAGCCTTGGCTTTTGACCCCCCTCCCTGGGTCAAGCCCTTTGTACACCCT
AAGCCTCCGCCTCCTCTTCCTCCATCCGCCCCGTCTCTCCCCCTTGAACCTCCTCGTTCGACCCCGCCTC
GATCCTCCCTTTATCCAGCCCTCACTCCTTCTCTAGGCGCCGGAATTCGTTAACCATGCCGGCGTTGGCG
CGCGACGGCGGCCAGCTGCCGCTGCTCGTTGTTTTTTCTGCAATGATATTTGGGACTATTACAAATCAAG
ATCTGCCTGTGATCAAGTGTGTTTTAATCAATCATAAGAACAATGATTCATCAGTGGGGAAGTCATCATC
ATATCCCATGGTATCAGAATCCCCGGAAGACCTCGGGTGTGCGTTGAGACCCCAGAGCTCAGGGACAGTG
TACGAAGCTGCCGCTGTGGAAGTGGATGTATCTGCTTCCATCACACTGCAAGTGCTGGTCGATGCCCCAG
GGAACATTTCCTGTCTCTGGGTCTTTAAGCACAGCTCCCTGAATTGCCAGCCACATTTTGATTTACAAAA
CAGAGGAGTTGTTTCCATGGTCATTTTGAAAATGACAGAAACCCAAGCTGGAGAATACCTACTTTTTATT
CAGAGTGAAGCTACCAATTACACAATATTGTTTACAGTGAGTATAAGAAATACCCTGCTTTACACATTAA
GAAGACCTTACTTTAGAAAAATGGAAAACCAGGACGCCCTGGTCTGCATATCTGAGAGCGTTCCAGAGCC
GATCGTGGAATGGGTGCTTTGCGATTCACAGGGGGAAAGCTGTAAAGAAGAAAGTCCAGCTGTTGTTAAA
AAGGAGGAAAAAGTGCTTCATGAATTATTTGGGACGGACATAAGGTGCTGTGCCAGAAATGAACTGGGCA
GGGAATGCACCAGGCTGTTCACAATAGATCTAAATCAAACTCCTCAGACCACATTGCCACAATTATTTCT
TAAAGTAGGGGAACCCTTATGGATAAGGTGCAAAGCTGTTCATGTGAACCATGGATTCGGGCTCACCTGG
GAATTAGAAAACAAAGCACTCGAGGAGGGCAACTACTTTGAGATGAGTACCTATTCAACAAACAGAACTA
TGATACGGATTCTGTTTGCTTTTGTATCATCAGTGGCAAGAAACGACACCGGATACTACACTTGTTCCTC
TTCAAAGCATCCCAGTCAATCAGCTTTGGTTACCATCGTAGAAAAGGGATTTATAAATGCTACCAATTCA
AGTGAAGATTATGAAATTGACCAATATGAAGAGTTTTGTTTTTCTGTCAGGTTTAAAGCCTACCCACAAA
TCAGATGTACGTGGACCTTCTCTCGAAAATCATTTCCTTGTGAGCAAAAGGGTCTTGATAACGGATACAG
CATATCCAAGTTTTGCAATCATAAGCACCAGCCAGGAGAATATATATTCCATGCAGAAAATGATGATGCC
CAATTTACCAAAATGTTCACGCTGAATATAAGAAGGAAACCTCAAGTGCTCGCAGAAGCATCGGCAAGTC
AGGCGTCCTGTTTCTCGGATGGATACCCATTACCATCTTGGACCTGGAAGAAGTGTTCAGACAAGTCTCC
CAACTGCACAGAAGAGATCACAGAAGGAGTCTGGAATAGAAAGGCTAACAGAAAAGTGTTTGGACAGTGG
GTGTCGAGCAGTACTCTAAACATGAGTGAAGCCATAAAAGGGTTCCTGGTCAAGTGCTGTGCATACAATT
CCCTTGGCACATCTTGTGAGACGATCCTTTTAAACTCTCCAGGCCCCTTCCCTTTCATCCAAGACAACAT
CTCATTCTATGCAACAATTGGTGTTTGTCTCCTCTTCATTGTCGTTTTAACCCTGCTAATTTGTCACAAG
TACAAAAAGCAATTTAGGTATGAAAGCCAGCTACAGATGGTACAGGTGACCGGCTCCTCAGATAATGAGT
ACTTCTACGTTGATTTCAGAGAATATGAATATGATCTCAAATGGGAGTTTCCAAGAGAAAATTTAGAGTT
TGGGAAGGTACTAGGATCAGGTGCTTTTGGAAAAGTGATGAACGCAACAGCTTATGGAATTAGCAAAACA
GGAGTCTCAATCCAGGTTGCCGTCAAAATGCTGAAAGAAAAAGCAGACAGCTCTGAAAGAGAGGCACTCA
TGTCAGAACTCAAGATGATGACCCAGCTGGGAAGCCACGAGAATATTGTGAACCTGCTGGGGGCGTGCAC
ACTGTCAGGACCAATTTACTTGATTTTTGAATACTGTTGCTATGGTGATCTTCTCAACTATCTAAGAAGT
AAAAGAGAAAAATTTCACAGGACTTGGACAGAGATTTTCAAGGAACACAATTTCAGTTTTTACCCCACTT
TCCAATCACATCCAAATTCCAGCATGCCTGGTTCAAGAGAAGTTCAGATACACCCGGACTCGGATCAAAT
CTCAGGGCTTCATGGGAATTCATTTCACTCTGAAGATGAAATTGAATATGAAAACCAAAAAAGGCTGGAA
GAAGAGGAGGACTTGAATGTGCTTACATTTGAAGATCTTCTTTGCTTTGCATATCAAGTTGCCAAAGGAA
TGGAATTTCTGGAATTTAAGTCGTGTGTTCACAGAGACCTGGCCGCCAGGAACGTGCTTGTCACCCACGG
GAAAGTGGTGAAGATATGTGACTTTGGATTGGCTCGAGATATCATGAGTGATTCCAACTATGTTGTCAGG
GGCAATGCCCGTCTGCCTGTAAAATGGATGGCCCCCGAAAGCCTGTTTGAAGGCATCTACACCATTAAGA
GTGATGTCTGGTCATATGGAATATTACTGTGGGAAATCTTCTCACTTGGTGTGAATCCTTACCCTGGCAT
TCCGGTTGATGCTAACTTCTACAAACTGATTCAAAATGGATTTAAAATGGATCAGCCATTTTATGCTACA
GAAGAAATATACATTATAATGCAATCCTGCTGGGCTTTTGACTCAAGGAAACGGCCATCCTTCCCTAATT
TGACTTCGTTTTTAGGATGTCAGCTGGCAGATGCAGAAGAAGCGATGTATCAGAATGTGGATGGCCGTGT
TTCGGAATGTCCTCACACCTACCAAAACAGGCGACCTTTCAGCAGAGAGATGGATTTGGGGCTACTCTCT
CCGCAGGCTCAGGTCGAAGATTCGTAGTTAACCTCGAGAGATCTAATTCTACCGGGTAGGGGAGGCGCTT
TTCCCAAGGCAGTCTGGAGCATGCGCTTTAGCAGCCCCGCTGGGCACTTGGCGCTACACAAGTGGCCTCT
GGCCTCGCACACATTCCACATCCACCGGTAGGCGCCAACCGGCTCCGTTCTTTGGTGGCCCCTTCGCGCC
ACCTTCTACTCCTCCCCTAGTCAGGAAGTTCCCCCCCGCCCCGCAGCTCGCGTCGTGCAGGACGTGACAA
ATGGAAGTAGCACGTCTCACTAGTCTCGTGCAGATGGACAGCACCGCTGAGCAATGGAAGCGGGTAGGCC
TTTGGGGCAGCGGCCAATAGCAGCTTTGCTCCTTCGCTTTCTGGGCTCAGAGGCTGGGAAGGGGTGGGTC
CGGGGGCGGGCTCAGGGGCGGGCTCAGGGGCGGGGCGGGCGCCCGAAGGTCCTCCGGAGGCCCGGCATTC
TGCACGCTTCAAAAGCGCACGTCTGCCGCGCTGTTCTCCTCTTCCTCATCTCCGGGCCTTTCGACCTGCA
GCCCAAGCTTACCATGACCGAGTACAAGCCCACGGTGCGCCTCGCCACCCGCGACGACGTCCCCAGGGCC
GTACGCACCCTCGCCGCCGCGTTCGCCGACTACCCCGCCACGCGCCACACCGTCGATCCGGACCGCCACA
TCGAGCGGGTCACCGAGCTGCAAGAACTCTTCCTCACGCGCGTCGGGCTCGACATCGGCAAGGTGTGGGT
CGCGGACGACGGCGCCGCGGTGGCGGTCTGGACCACGCCGGAGAGCGTCGAAGCGGGGGCGGTGTTCGCC
GAGATCGGCCCGCGCATGGCCGAGTTGAGCGGTTCCCGGCTGGCCGCGCAGCAACAGATGGAAGGCCTCC
TGGCGCCGCACCGGCCCAAGGAGCCCGCGTGGTTCCTGGCCACCGTCGGCGTCTCGCCCGACCACCAGGG
CAAGGGTCTGGGCAGCGCCGTCGTGCTCCCCGGAGTGGAGGCGGCCGAGCGCGCCGGGGTGCCCGCCTTC
CTGGAGACCTCCGCGCCCCGCAACCTCCCCTTCTACGAGCGGCTCGGCTTCACCGTCACCGCCGACGTCG
AGGTGCCCGAAGGACCGCGCACCTGGTGCATGACCCGCAAGCCCGGTGCCTGACGCCCGCCCCACGACCC
GCAGCGCCCGACCGAAAGGAGCGCACGACCCCATGCATCGATAAAATAAAAGATTTTATTTAGTCTCCAG
AAAAAGGGGGGAATGAAAGACCCCACCTGTAGGTTTGGCAAGCTAGCTTAAGTAACGCCATTTTGCAAGG
CATGGAAAATACATAACTGAGAATAGAGAAGTTCAGATCAAGGTTAGGAACAGAGAGACAGCAGAATATG
GGCCAAACAGGATATCTGTGGTAAGCAGTTCCTGCCCCGGCTCAGGGCCAAGAACAGATGGTCCCCAGAT
GCGGTCCCGCCCTCAGCAGTTTCTAGAGAACCATCAGATGTTTCCAGGGTGCCCCAAGGACCTGAAATGA
CCCTGTGCCTTATTTGAACTAACCAATCAGTTCGCTTCTCGCTTCTGTTCGCGCGCTTCTGCTCCCCGAG
CTCAATAAAAGAGCCCACAACCCCTCACTCGGCGCGCCAGTCCTCCGATAGACTGCGTCGCCCGGGTACC
CGTGTATCCAATAAACCCTCTTGCAGTTGCATCCGACTTGTGGTCTCGCTGTTCCTTGGGAGGGTCTCCT
CTGAGTGATTGACTACCCGTCAGCGGGGGTCTTTCATGGGTAACAGTTTCTTGAAGTTGGAGAACAACAT
TCTGAGGGTAGGAGTCGAATATTAAGTAATCCTGACTCAATTAGCCACTGTTTTGAATCCACATACTCCA
ATACTCCTGAAATAGTTCATTATGGACAGCGCAGAAAGAGCTGGGGAGAATTGTGAAATTGTTATCCGCT
CACAATTCCACACAACATACGAGCCGGAAGCATAAAGTGTAAAGCCTGGGGTGCCTAATGAGTGAGCTAA
CTCACATTAATTGCGTTGCGCTCACTGCCCGCTTTCCAGTCGGGAAACCTGTCGTGCCAGCTGCATTAAT
GAATCGGCCAACGCGCGGGGAGAGGCGGTTTGCGTATTGGGCGCTCTTCCGCTTCCTCGCTCACTGACTC
GCTGCGCTCGGTCGTTCGGCTGCGGCGAGCGGTATCAGCTCACTCAAAGGCGGTAATACGGTTATCCACA
GAATCAGGGGATAACGCAGGAAAGAACATGTGAGCAAAAGGCCAGCAAAAGGCCAGGAACCGTAAAAAGG
CCGCGTTGCTGGCGTTTTTCCATAGGCTCCGCCCCCCTGACGAGCATCACAAAAATCGACGCTCAAGTCA
GAGGTGGCGAAACCCGACAGGACTATAAAGATACCAGGCGTTTCCCCCTGGAAGCTCCCTCGTGCGCTCT
CCTGTTCCGACCCTGCCGCTTACCGGATACCTGTCCGCCTTTCTCCCTTCGGGAAGCGTGGCGCTTTCTC
ATAGCTCACGCTGTAGGTATCTCAGTTCGGTGTAGGTCGTTCGCTCCAAGCTGGGCTGTGTGCACGAACC
CCCCGTTCAGCCCGACCGCTGCGCCTTATCCGGTAACTATCGTCTTGAGTCCAACCCGGTAAGACACGAC
TTATCGCCACTGGCAGCAGCCACTGGTAACAGGATTAGCAGAGCGAGGTATGTAGGCGGTGCTACAGAGT
TCTTGAAGTGGTGGCCTAACTACGGCTACACTAGAAGAACAGTATTTGGTATCTGCGCTCTGCTGAAGCC
AGTTACCTTCGGAAAAAGAGTTGGTAGCTCTTGATCCGGCAAACAAACCACCGCTGGTAGCGGTGGTTTT
TTTGTTTGCAAGCAGCAGATTACGCGCAGAAAAAAAGGATCTCAAGAAGATCCTTTGATCTTTTCTACGG
GGTCTGACGCTCAGTGGAACGAAAACTCACGTTAAGGGATTTTGGTCATGAGATTATCAAAAAGGATCTT
CACCTAGATCCTTTTAAATTAAAAATGAAGTTTTAAATCAATCTAAAGTATATATGAGTAAACTTGGTCT
GACAGTTACCAATGCTTAATCAGTGAGGCACCTATCTCAGCGATCTGTCTATTTCGTTCATCCATAGTTG
CCTGACTCCCCGTCGTGTAGATAACTACGATACGGGAGGGCTTACCATCTGGCCCCAGTGCTGCAATGAT
ACCGCGAGACCCACGCTCACCGGCTCCAGATTTATCAGCAATAAACCAGCCAGCCGGAAGGGCCGAGCGC
AGAAGTGGTCCTGCAACTTTATCCGCCTCCATCCAGTCTATTAATTGTTGCCGGGAAGCTAGAGTAAGTA
GTTCGCCAGTTAATAGTTTGCGCAACGTTGTTGCCATTGCTACAGGCATCGTGGTGTCACGCTCGTCGTT
TGGTATGGCTTCATTCAGCTCCGGTTCCCAACGATCAAGGCGAGTTACATGATCCCCCATGTTGTGCAAA
AAAGCGGTTAGCTCCTTCGGTCCTCCGATCGTTGTCAGAAGTAAGTTGGCCGCAGTGTTATCACTCATGG
TTATGGCAGCACTGCATAATTCTCTTACTGTCATGCCATCCGTAAGATGCTTTTCTGTGACTGGTGAGTA
CTCAACCAAGTCATTCTGAGAATAGTGTATGCGGCGACCGAGTTGCTCTTGCCCGGCGTCAATACGGGAT
AATACCGCGCCACATAGCAGAACTTTAAAAGTGCTCATCATTGGAAAACGTTCTTCGGGGCGAAAACTCT
CAAGGATCTTACCGCTGTTGAGATCCAGTTCGATGTAACCCACTCGTGCACCCAACTGATCTTCAGCATC
TTTTACTTTCACCAGCGTTTCTGGGTGAGCAAAAACAGGAAGGCAAAATGCCGCAAAAAAGGGAATAAGG
GCGACACGGAAATGTTGAATACTCATACTCTTCCTTTTTCAATATTATTGAAGCATTTATCAGGGTTATT
GTCTCATGAGCGGATACATATTTGAATGTATTTAGAAAAATAAACAAATAGGGGTTCCGCGCACATTTCC
CCGAAAAGTGCCACCTGACGTCTAAGAAACCATTATTATCATGACATTAACCTATAAAAATAGGCGTATC
ACGAGGCCCTTTCGTCTCGCGCGTTTCGGTGATGACGGTGAAAACCTCTGACACATGCAGCTCCCGGAGA
CGGTCACAGCTTGTCTGTAAGCGGATGCCGGGAGCAGACAAGCCCGTCAGGGCGCGTCAGCGGGTGTTGG
CGGGTGTCGGGGCTGGCTTAACTATGCGGCATCAGAGCAGATTGTACTGAGAGTGCACCATATGCGGTGT
GAAATACCGCACAGATGCGTAAGGAGAAAATACCGCATCAGGCGCCATTCGCCATTCAGGCTGCGCAACT
GTTGGGAAGGGCGATCGGTGCGGGCCTCTTCGCTATTACGCCAGCTGGCGAAAGGGGGATGTGCTGCAAG
GCGATTAAGTTGGGTAACGCCAGGGTTTTCCCAGTCACGACGTTGTAAAACGACGGCGCAAGGAATGGTG
CATGCAAGGAGATGGCGCCCAACAGTCCCCCGGCCACGGGGCCTGCCACCATACCCACGCCGAAACAAGC
GCTCATGAGCCCGAAGTGGCGAGCCCGATCTTCCCCATCGGTGATGTCGGCGATATAGGCGCCAGCAACC
GCACCTGTGGCG
Features (pLannotate 1.2.2; 19 found; start..end, strand, type, name):
     37..135     +  CDS            env (fragment): murine leukemia virus gPr80 envelope polyprotein precursor; env; proteolytically cleaved into gp70SU and p15TM subunits
    177..693     +  LTR            5' LTR: 5' long terminal repeat from murine embryonic stem cell virus
    757..1098    +  misc_feature   MESV Ψ: packaging signal of murine embryonic stem cell virus
   1165..1581    +  CDS            gag (truncated): truncated Moloney murine leukemia virus (MMLV) gag gene lacking the start codon
   1596..4574    +  CDS            FLT3: FLT3_HUMAN - Also known as CD135, FLK2, STK1. Experimental evidence at protein level: Swiss-Prot protein existence level 1. Tyrosine-protein kinase that acts as cell-surface receptor for the cytokine FLT3LG and regulates differentiation, proliferation and survival of hematopoietic progenitor cells and of dendritic cells. Promotes phosphorylation of SHC1 and AKT1, and activation of the downstream effector MTOR. Promotes activation of RAS signaling and phosphorylation of downstream kinases, including MAPK1/ERK2 and/or MAPK3/ERK1. Promotes phosphorylation of FES, FER, PTPN6/SHP, PTPN11/SHP-2, PLC
   4604..5103    +  promoter       PGK promoter: mouse phosphoglycerate kinase 1 promoter
   5124..5723    +  CDS            PuroR: puromycin N-acetyltransferase; pac from Streptomyces alboniger; confers resistance to puromycin
   5823..6337    +  LTR            3' LTR: 3' long terminal repeat from murine embryonic stem cell virus
   6499..6515    -  protein_bind   lac operator: The lac repressor binds to the lac operator to inhibit transcription in E. coli. This inhibition can be relieved by adding lactose or isopropyl-β-D-thiogalactopyranoside (IPTG). lac repressor encoded by lacI
   6523..6553    -  promoter       lac promoter: promoter for the E. coli lac operon
   6568..6589    -  protein_bind   CAP binding site: CAP binding activates transcription in the presence of cAMP. E. coli catabolite activator protein
   6602..6694    -  CDS            lacI (fragment): lac repressor; lacI; The lac repressor binds to the lac operator to inhibit transcription in E. coli. This inhibition can be relieved by adding lactose or isopropyl-β-D-thiogalactopyranoside (IPTG).
   6877..7465    -  rep_origin     ori: high-copy-number ColE1/pMB1/pBR322/pUC origin of replication
   7636..8496    -  CDS            AmpR: β-lactamase; bla; confers resistance to ampicillin, carbenicillin, and related antibiotics
   8497..8601    -  promoter       AmpR promoter: bla
   8696..8731    +  CDS            rop (fragment): Rop protein, which maintains plasmids at low copy number; rop
   8833..8932    +  misc_feature   bom (fragment): basis of mobility region from pBR322
   8938..9087    -  CDS            lacZα (fragment): LacZα fragment of β-galactosidase; lacZ fragment
   9087..36      -  CDS            TcR (fragment) (across the origin): tetracycline efflux protein; tet; confers resistance to tetracycline
