[The description below was written by a language model from this plasmid's Addgene catalogue record and pLannotate feature annotations shown in this document.]
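Description:
pMSCV_FLT3 is a gammaretroviral expression plasmid of about 9.3 kb, built on the pMSCV (murine stem cell virus) backbone, that delivers wild-type human FLT3 into mammalian cells. In bacteria it is maintained through a high-copy ColE1/pUC-type origin and selected with ampicillin through the β-lactamase gene and its own promoter. The remaining bacterial annotations (fragments of lacI, lacZα, rop, bom and the tetracycline resistance gene, along with a lac promoter/operator) appear to be non-functional remnants of earlier cloning vectors. A short envelope gene fragment upstream of the 5' LTR is likewise a leftover of the parental viral sequence.

The retroviral cassette is flanked by 5' and 3' long terminal repeats from murine embryonic stem cell virus. Downstream of the 5' LTR are the MESV Ψ packaging signal and a truncated gag segment lacking its start codon, which together allow the transcribed genome to be encapsidated when gag, pol and env are supplied in trans by a packaging cell line. The FLT3 open reading frame of roughly 3 kb follows directly. No separate promoter is annotated for it, so it is presumably transcribed from the 5' LTR, as is standard in MSCV vectors. No epitope tag or reporter is annotated on it. FLT3 (CD135) is a receptor tyrosine kinase for FLT3 ligand that regulates survival and proliferation of hematopoietic progenitors. An internal mouse PGK promoter drives puromycin N-acetyltransferase, allowing selection of stably transduced cells.

The record notes that the insert was derived by mutation and cloning from an earlier FLT3 plasmid. The associated work concerns FLT3-TAZ signaling and drug resistance in blast-phase chronic myeloid leukemia, consistent with use for stable FLT3 overexpression.
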