Addgene plasmid #223566: pMSCV_FLT3
Purpose: The plasmid is expressed FLT3 in mammalian cells.
Depositing lab: Hyun Woo Park. Depositing organization: Yonsei University. Publication: Targeting FLT3-TAZ signaling to suppress drug resistance in blast phase chronic myeloid leukemia. Shin JE, Kim SH, Kong M, Kim HR, Yoon S, Kee KM, Kim JA, Kim DH, Park SY, Park JH, Kim H, No KT, Lee HW, Gee HY, Hong S, Guan KL, Roe JS, Lee H, Kim DW, Park HW. Mol Cancer. 2023 Nov 6;22(1):177. doi: 10.1186/s12943-023-01837-4. PubMed 37932786.
Backbone
  Vector backbone: pMSCV
  Vector type: Mammalian Expression, Retroviral
  Selectable markers: Puromycin
Growth in bacteria
  Bacterial resistance: Ampicillin, 100 μg/mL
  Growth temperature: 37°C
  Growth strain: NEB Stable
  Copy number: Unknown
Gene/Insert
  Gene/Insert name: FLT3 wild type (alt name: FLT3)
  Species: H. sapiens (human)
  Insert size (bp): 2982
  Entrez Gene: FLT3 (a.k.a. CD135, FLK-2, FLK2, STK1)
  Cloning method: Unknown
  Sequencing primers: 5′ pLXSN5'; 3′ MSCV_C_rev2
Resource information
  A portion of this plasmid was derived from a plasmid made by: After purchasing Addgene plasmid #74498 (deposited by Lars Rönnstrand), proceeded with mutation and cloning.
Terms and licenses: Academic/Nonprofit Terms; Industry Terms: Not Available to Industry
How to cite: pMSCV_FLT3 was a gift from Hyun Woo Park (Addgene plasmid # 223566 ; http://n2t.net/addgene:223566 ; RRID:Addgene_223566)
